Addgene plasmid #176225: pRedCm
Purpose: LambdaRed-expressing plasmid carrying the chloramphenicol acetyltransferase gene repressible by the CI repressor of lambda phage
Depositing lab: Sergey Sineoky. Depositing organization: Research Institute for Genetics and Selection of Industrial Microorganisms (GosNII genetika). Publication: Robust counterselection and advanced lambdaRed recombineering enable markerless chromosomal integration of large heterologous constructs. Bubnov DM, Yuzbashev TV, Khozov AA, Melkina OE, Vybornaya TV, Stan GB, Sineoky SP. Nucleic Acids Res. 2022 Aug 26;50(15):8947-8960. doi: 10.1093/nar/gkac649. PubMed 35920321.
Backbone
  Vector backbone: pQE-30
  Vector type: Bacterial Expression, Synthetic Biology
Growth in bacteria
  Bacterial resistance: Chloramphenicol and Ampicillin, 25 & 100 μg/mL
  Growth temperature: 37°C
  Growth strain: DH5alpha
  Growth instructions: The plasmid confers resistance to chloramphenicol only in absence of CI repressor of lambda phage.
  Copy number: High Copy
Gene/Insert
  Gene/Insert name: Lambda Red operon under control of PrhaB promoter and cat under control of PL promoter of lambda phage
  Promoter: PrhaB and PL
  Cloning method: Gibson Cloning
  Sequencing primers: 5′ ctttttgcgtttctacaaactc; 3′ tggactcaagacgatagttac
Terms and licenses: Academic/Nonprofit Terms; Industry Terms: Not Available to Industry
How to cite: pRedCm was a gift from Sergey Sineoky (Addgene plasmid # 176225 ; http://n2t.net/addgene:176225 ; RRID:Addgene_176225)
