[The description below was written by a language model from this plasmid's Addgene catalogue record and pLannotate feature annotations shown in this document.]
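Description:
pRedCm is a high-copy bacterial plasmid of about 7.6 kb, built on the pQE-30 backbone for lambda Red recombineering in E. coli. It replicates from a ColE1/pMB1-type origin and carries a constitutively expressed β-lactamase gene for ampicillin selection. Remnants of the parental expression vector are still annotated, namely a T5 promoter with lac operator and a His-tag fragment, but no coding insert is annotated downstream of them.

The main payload is the lambda Red operon (gam, bet and exo) placed under the L-rhamnose-inducible, glucose-repressible rhaB promoter and followed by the lambda tL3 terminator and the rrnB T1/T2 terminators. A short fragment with homology to mutS lies between these terminators, and the record does not explain its role. The activators RhaS and RhaR needed for rhaB promoter function are encoded on the plasmid in the opposite orientation, so induction does not rely solely on host copies. When induced, Gam blocks the host RecBCD nuclease, Exo resects double-stranded DNA ends to give 3' single-stranded tails, and Beta anneals those strands to homologous targets. Together they allow linear DNA to be integrated into the chromosome.

The second module is a chloramphenicol acetyltransferase gene driven by the lambda PL promoter, which the automated annotation picks up as a PL-derived promoter fragment. Because PL is repressed by the lambda CI repressor, chloramphenicol resistance is conferred only in cells lacking CI. Drug resistance therefore reports the presence or absence of the repressor. The associated publication title concerns counterselection and markerless chromosomal integration of large heterologous constructs, which suggests this switch is used within such a scheme, although the record does not describe the exact procedure.
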