Features (pLannotate 1.2.2; 21 found; start..end, strand, type, name):
      1..119     +  promoter       rhaB promoter: promoter of the E. coli rhaBAD operon, conferring tight induction with L-rhamnose and repression with D-glucose in the presence of RhaR and RhaS (Giacalone et al., 2006)
    134..487     +  CDS            Gam (fragment): inhibitor of the host RecBCD nuclease in the λ Red system; gam; protects the double-stranded DNA substrate for recombination
    493..1278    +  CDS            Beta: single-stranded DNA binding recombinase in the λ Red system; bet; mediates pairing of a single-stranded DNA with a complementary target
   1275..1955    +  CDS            Exo: 5' to 3' double-stranded DNA exonuclease in the λ Red system; exo; creates 3' single-stranded DNA tails
   1956..2200    +  terminator     λ tL3 terminator: transcription terminator tL3 from phage λ
   2222..2296    +  CDS            mutS (fragment): MUTS_YEREN - Protein inferred from homology: Swiss-Prot protein existence level 3. This protein is involved in the repair of mismatches in DNA. It is possible that it carries out the mismatch recognition step. This protein has a weak ATPase activity (By similarity). From Yersinia enterocolitica.
   2361..2447    +  terminator     rrnB T1 terminator: Escherichia coli rrnB; transcription terminator T1 from the E. coli rrnB gene
   2539..2566    +  terminator     rrnB T2 terminator: transcription terminator T2 from the E. coli rrnB gene
   2656..2686    +  promoter       PLtetO-1 promoter (fragment): modified phage lambda PL promoter with tet operator sites (Lutz and Bujard, 1997)
   2686..2705    +  promoter       cat promoter (fragment): promoter of the E. coli cat gene encoding chloramphenicol acetyltransferase
   2706..3365    +  CDS            CmR: chloramphenicol acetyltransferase; cat; confers resistance to chloramphenicol
   3403..3447    +  promoter       T5 promoter: bacteriophage T5 promoter for E. coli RNA polymerase, with embedded lac operator
   3455..3471    +  protein_bind   lac operator: The lac repressor binds to the lac operator to inhibit transcription in E. coli. This inhibition can be relieved by adding lactose or isopropyl-β-D-thiogalactopyranoside (IPTG). lac repressor encoded by lacI
   3520..3537    +  CDS            7xHis (fragment): 6xHis affinity tag
   3543..3594    +  misc_feature   bom (fragment): basis of mobility region from pBR322
   3780..4368    -  rep_origin     ori: high-copy-number ColE1/pMB1/pBR322/pUC origin of replication
   4539..5399    -  CDS            AmpR: β-lactamase; bla; confers resistance to ampicillin, carbenicillin, and related antibiotics
   5400..5491    -  promoter       AmpR promoter: bla
   5531..5625    +  terminator     lambda t0 terminator: transcription terminator from phage lambda
   5653..6501    -  CDS            rhaR: transcriptional activator of rhaR and rhaS; E. coli rhaR; needed for rhamnose-dependent activation of the rhaB promoter
   6575..7411    -  CDS            rhaS: positive regulator of the rhaB promoter; E. coli rhaS; activated by L-rhamnose
>Addgene plasmid #176225 | pRedCm | addgene full sequence | sequence record 347001 | Addgene NGS Result
CACCACAATTCAGCAAATTGTGAACATCATCACGTTCATCTTTCCCTGGTTGCCAATGGCCCATTTTCCT
GTCAGTAACGAGAAGGTCGCGAATTCAGGCGCTTTTTAGACTGGTCGTAATGAAATCTCTAGACTAATCA
GCCCGGCATTTCGCGGGCGATATTTTCACAGCTATTTCAGGAGTTCAGCCATGAACGCTTATTACATTCA
GGATCGTCTTGAGGCTCAGAGCTGGGCGCGTCACTACCAGCAGCTCGCCCGTGAAGAGAAAGAGGCAGAA
CTGGCAGACGACATGGAAAAAGGCCTGCCCCAGCACCTGTTTGAATCGCTATGCATCGATCATTTGCAAC
GCCACGGGGCCAGCAAAAAATCCATTACCCGTGCGTTTGATGACGATGTTGAGTTTCAGGAGCGCATGGC
AGAACACATCCGGTACATGGTTGAAACCATTGCTCACCACCAGGTTGATATTGATTCAGAGGTATAAAAC
GAATGAGTACTGCACTCGCAACGCTGGCTGGGAAGCTGGCTGAACGTGTCGGCATGGATTCTGTCGACCC
ACAGGAACTGATCACCACTCTTCGCCAGACGGCATTTAAAGGTGATGCCAGCGATGCGCAGTTCATCGCA
TTACTGATCGTTGCCAACCAGTACGGCCTTAATCCGTGGACGAAAGAAATTTACGCCTTTCCTGATAAGC
AGAATGGCATCGTTCCGGTGGTGGGCGTTGATGGCTGGTCCCGCATCATCAATGAAAACCAGCAGTTTGA
TGGCATGGACTTTGAGCAGGACAATGAATCCTGTACATGCCGGATTTACCGCAAGGACCGTAATCATCCG
ATCTGCGTTACCGAATGGATGGATGAATGCCGCCGCGAACCATTCAAAACTCGCGAAGGCAGAGAAATCA
CGGGGCCGTGGCAGTCGCATCCCAAACGGATGTTACGTCATAAAGCCATGATTCAGTGTGCCCGTCTGGC
CTTCGGATTTGCTGGTATCTATGACAAGGATGAAGCCGAGCGCATTGTCGAAAATACTGCATACACTGCA
GAACGTCAGCCGGAACGCGACATCACTCCGGTTAACGATGAAACCATGCAGGAGATTAACACTCTGCTGA
TCGCCCTGGATAAAACATGGGATGACGACTTATTGCCGCTCTGTTCCCAGATATTTCGCCGCGACATTCG
TGCATCGTCAGAACTGACACAGGCCGAAGCAGTAAAAGCTCTTGGATTCCTGAAACAGAAAGCCGCAGAG
CAGAAGGTGGCAGCATGACACCGGACATTATCCTGCAGCGTACCGGGATCGATGTGAGAGCTGTCGAACA
GGGGGATGATGCGTGGCACAAATTACGGCTCGGCGTCATCACCGCTTCAGAAGTTCACAACGTGATAGCA
AAACCCCGCTCCGGAAAGAAGTGGCCTGACATGAAAATGTCCTACTTCCACACCCTGCTTGCTGAGGTTT
GCACCGGTGTGGCTCCGGAAGTTAACGCTAAAGCACTGGCCTGGGGAAAACAGTACGAGAACGACGCCAG
AACCCTGTTTGAATTCACTTCCGGCGTGAATGTTACTGAATCCCCGATCATCTATCGCGACGAAAGTATG
CGTACCGCCTGCTCTCCCGATGGTTTATGCAGTGACGGCAACGGCCTTGAACTGAAATGCCCGTTTACCT
CCCGGGATTTCATGAAGTTCCGGCTCGGTGGTTTCGAGGCCATAAAGTCAGCTTACATGGCCCAGGTGCA
GTACAGCATGTGGGTGACGCGAAAAAATGCCTGGTACTTTGCCAACTATGACCCGCGTATGAAGCGTGAA
GGCCTGCATTATGTCGTGATTGAGCGGGATGAAAAGTACATGGCGAGTTTTGACGAGATCGTGCCGGAGT
TCATCGAAAAAATGGACGAGGCACTGGCTGAAATTGGTTTTGTATTTGGGGAGCAATGGCGATGACGCAT
CCTCACGATAATATCCGGGTAGGCGCAATCACTTTCGTCTACTCCGTTACAAAGCGAGGCTGGGTATTTC
CCGGCCTTTCTGTTATCCGAAATCCACTGAAAGCACAGCGGCTGGCTGAGGAGATAAATAATAAACGAGG
GGCTGTATGCACAAAGCATCTTCTGTTGAGTTAAGAACGAGTATCGAGATGGCACATAGCCTTGCTCAAA
TTGGAATCAGGTTTGTGCCAATACCAGTAGAAACAGACGAAGAATTCTAGGCTGGAGAATCTCGATCCGG
ACTCCCTGACGCCACGCCAGGCGCTGGAGTGGATCTATCGGCTGAAAAGTCTGGTGTAAGGATCGTGGCA
GACAAGCCCGTCAGGGCGCGTCCATGCGAGAGTAGGGAACTGCCAGGCATCAAATAAAACGAAAGGCTCA
GTCGAAAGACTGGGCCTTTCGTTTTATCTGTTGTTTGTCGGTGAACGCTCTCCTGAGTAGGACAAATCCG
CCGGGAGCGGATTTGAACGTTGCGAAGCAACGGCCCGGAGGGTGGCGGGCAGGACGCCCGCCATAAACTG
CCAGGCATCAAATTAAGCAGAAGGCCATCCTGACGGATGGCCTTTTTGCGTTTCTACAAACTCTTCCTGC
CATGAGATAACCATCTGCGGTGATAAATTATCTCTGGCGGTGTTGACCTAAATACCACTGGCGGTGATAC
TGAGCACATCAGCAGGCGCACTGACCAGGAGCTAAGGAAGCTAAAATGGAGAAAAAAATCACTGGATATA
CCACCGTTGATATATCCCAATGGCATCGTAAAGAACATTTTGAGGCATTTCAGTCAGTTGCTCAATGTAC
CTATAACCAGACCGTTCAGCTGGATATTACGGCCTTTTTAAAGACCGTAAAGAAAAATAAGCACAAGTTT
TATCCGGCCTTTATTCACATTCTTGCCCGCCTGATGAATGCTCATCCGGAATTCCGTATGGCAATGAAAG
ACGGTGAGCTGGTGATATGGGATAGTGTTCACCCTTGTTACACCGTTTTCCATGAGCAAACTGAAACGTT
TTCATCGCTCTGGAGTGAATACCACGACGATTTCCGGCAGTTTCTACACATATATTCGCAAGATGTGGCG
TGTTACGGTGAAAACCTGGCCTATTTCCCTAAAGGGTTTATTGAGAATATGTTTTTCGTCTCAGCCAATC
CCTGGGTGAGTTTCACCAGTTTTGATTTAAACGTGGCCAATATGGACAACTTCTTCGCCCCCGTTTTCAC
CATGGGCAAATATTATACGCAAGGCGACAAGGTGCTGATGCCGCTGGCGATTCAGGTTCATCATGCCGTT
TGTGATGGCTTCCATGTCGGCAGAATGCTTAATGAATTACAACAGTACTGCGATGAGTGGCAGGGCGGGG
CGTAACATGGCCGCTAGGCCCTTTCGTCTTCACCTCGAGAAATCATAAAAAATTTATTTGCTTTGTGAGC
GGATAACAATTATAATAGATTCAATTGTGAGCGGATAACAATTTCACACAGAATTCATTAAAGAGGAGAA
ATTAACTATGAGAGGATCGCATCACCATCACCATCACGGATCTATGCGGTGTGAAATACCGCACAGATGC
GTAAGGAGAAAATACCGCATCAGGCGCTCTTCCGCTTCCTCGCTCACTGACTCGCTGCGCTCGGTCGTTC
GGCTGCGGCGAGCGGTATCAGCTCACTCAAAGGCGGTAATACGGTTATCCACAGAATCAGGGGATAACGC
AGGAAAGAACATGTGAGCAAAAGGCCAGCAAAAGGCCAGGAACCGTAAAAAGGCCGCGTTGCTGGCGTTT
TTCCATAGGCTCCGCCCCCCTGACGAGCATCACAAAAATCGACGCTCAAGTCAGAGGTGGCGAAACCCGA
CAGGACTATAAAGATACCAGGCGTTTCCCCCTGGAAGCTCCCTCGTGCGCTCTCCTGTTCCGACCCTGCC
GCTTACCGGATACCTGTCCGCCTTTCTCCCTTCGGGAAGCGTGGCGCTTTCTCATAGCTCACGCTGTAGG
TATCTCAGTTCGGTGTAGGTCGTTCGCTCCAAGCTGGGCTGTGTGCACGAACCCCCCGTTCAGCCCGACC
GCTGCGCCTTATCCGGTAACTATCGTCTTGAGTCCAACCCGGTAAGACACGACTTATCGCCACTGGCAGC
AGCCACTGGTAACAGGATTAGCAGAGCGAGGTATGTAGGCGGTGCTACAGAGTTCTTGAAGTGGTGGCCT
AACTACGGCTACACTAGAAGGACAGTATTTGGTATCTGCGCTCTGCTGAAGCCAGTTACCTTCGGAAAAA
GAGTTGGTAGCTCTTGATCCGGCAAACAAACCACCGCTGGTAGCGGTGGTTTTTTTGTTTGCAAGCAGCA
GATTACGCGCAGAAAAAAAGGATCTCAAGAAGATCCTTTGATCTTTTCTACGGGGTCTGACGCTCAGTGG
AACGAAAACTCACGTTAAGGGATTTTGGTCATGAGATTATCAAAAAGGATCTTCACCTAGATCCTTTTAA
ATTAAAAATGAAGTTTTAAATCAATCTAAAGTATATATGAGTAAACTTGGTCTGACAGTTACCAATGCTT
AATCAGTGAGGCACCTATCTCAGCGATCTGTCTATTTCGTTCATCCATAGTTGCCTGACTCCCCGTCGTG
TAGATAACTACGATACGGGAGGGCTTACCATCTGGCCCCAGTGCTGCAATGATACCGCGAGACCCACGCT
CACCGGCTCCAGATTTATCAGCAATAAACCAGCCAGCCGGAAGGGCCGAGCGCAGAAGTGGTCCTGCAAC
TTTATCCGCCTCCATCCAGTCTATTAATTGTTGCCGGGAAGCTAGAGTAAGTAGTTCGCCAGTTAATAGT
TTGCGCAACGTTGTTGCCATTGCTACAGGCATCGTGGTGTCACGCTCGTCGTTTGGTATGGCTTCATTCA
GCTCCGGTTCCCAACGATCAAGGCGAGTTACATGATCCCCCATGTTGTGCAAAAAAGCGGTTAGCTCCTT
CGGTCCTCCGATCGTTGTCAGAAGTAAGTTGGCCGCAGTGTTATCACTCATGGTTATGGCAGCACTGCAT
AATTCTCTTACTGTCATGCCATCCGTAAGATGCTTTTCTGTGACTGGTGAGTACTCAACCAAGTCATTCT
GAGAATAGTGTATGCGGCGACCGAGTTGCTCTTGCCCGGCGTCAATACGGGATAATACCGCGCCACATAG
CAGAACTTTAAAAGTGCTCATCATTGGAAAACGTTCTTCGGGGCGAAAACTCTCAAGGATCTTACCGCTG
TTGAGATCCAGTTCGATGTAACCCACTCGTGCACCCAACTGATCTTCAGCATCTTTTACTTTCACCAGCG
TTTCTGGGTGAGCAAAAACAGGAAGGCAAAATGCCGCAAAAAAGGGAATAAGGGCGACACGGAAATGTTG
AATACTCATACTCTTCCTTTTTCAATATTATTGAAGCATTTATCAGGGTTATTGTCTCATGAGCGGATAC
ATATTTGAATGTATTTAGAAAAATAAACAAATAGGGGGTTCCGCGCACATTTCCCCGAAAAGTGCCACCT
GACTCCTGTTGATAGATCCAGTAATGACCTCAGAACTCCATCTGGATTTGTTCAGAACGCTCGGTTGCCG
CCGGGCGTTTTTTATTGGTGAGAATGACGTCCGTCGGCATCGGCATGGCGAATTAATCTTTCTGCGAATT
GAGATGACGCCACTGGCTGGGCGTCATCCCGGTTTCCCGGGTAAACACCACCGAAAAATAGTTACTATCT
TCAAAGCCACATTCGGTCGAAATATCACTGATTAACAGGCGGCTATGCTGGAGAAGATATTGCGCATGAC
ACACTCTGACCTGTCGCAGATATTGATTGATGGTCATTCCAGTCTGCTGGCGAAATTGCTGACGCAAAAC
GCGCTCACTGCACGATGCCTCATCACAAAATTTATCCAGCGCAAAGGGACTTTTCAGGCTAGCCGCCAGC
CGGGTAATCAGCTTATCCAGCAACGTTTCGCTGGATGTTGGCGGCAACGAATCACTGGTGTAACGATGGC
GATTCAGCAACATCACCAACTGCCCGAACAGCAACTCAGCCATTTCGTTAGCAAACGGCACATGCTGACT
ACTTTCATGCTCAAGCTGACCGATAACCTGCCGCGCCTGCGCCATCCCCATGCTACCTAAGCGCCAGTGT
GGTTGCCCTGCGCTGGCGTTAAATCCCGGAATCGCCCCCTGCCAGTCAAGATTCAGCTTCAGACGCTCCG
GGCAATAAATAATATTCTGCAAAACCAGATCGTTAACGGAAGCGTAGGAGTGTTTATCGTCAGCATGAAT
GTAAAAGAGATCGCCACGGGTAATGCGATAAGGGCGATCGTTGAGTACATGCAGGCCATTACCGCGCCAG
ACAATCACCAGCTCACAAAAATCATGTGTATGTTCAGCAAAGACATCTTGCGGATAACGGTCAGCCACAG
CGACTGCCTGCTGGTCGCTGGCAAAAAAATCATCTTTGAGAAGTTTTAACTGATGCGCCACCGTGGCTAC
CTCGGCCAGAGAACGAAGTTGATTATTCGCAATATGGCGTACAAATACGTTGAGAAGATTCGCGTTATTG
CAGAAAGCCATCCCGTCCCTGGCGAATATCACGCGGTGACCAGTTAAACTCTCGGCGAAAAAGCGTCGAA
AAGTGGTTACTGTCGCTGAATCCACAGCGATAGGCGATGTCAGTAACGCTGGCCTCGCTGTGGCGTAGCA
GATGTCGGGCTTTCATCAGTCGCAGGCGGTTCAGGTATCGCTGAGGCGTCAGTCCCGTTTGCTGCTTAAG
CTGCCGATGTAGCGTACGCAGTGAAAGAGAAAATTGATCCGCCACGGCATCCCAATTCACCTCATCGGCA
AAATGGTCCTCCAGCCAGGCCAGAAGCAAGTTGAGACGTGATGCGCTGTTTTCCAGGTTCTCCTGCAAAC
TGCTTTTACGCAGCAAGAGCAGTAATTGCATAAACAAGATCTCGCGACTGGCGGTCGAGGGTAAATCATT
TTCCCCTTCCTGCTGTTCCATCTGTGCAACCAGCTGTCGCACCTGCTGCAATACGCTGTGGTTAACGCGC
CAGTGAGACGGATACTGCCCATCCAGCTCTTGTGGCAGCAACTGATTCAGCCCGGCGAGAAACTGAAATC
GATCCGGCGAGCGATACAGCACATTGGTCAGACACAGATTATCGGTATGTTCATACAGATGCCGATCATG
ATCGCGTACGAAACAGACCGTGCCACCGGTGATGGTATAGGGCTGCCCATTAAACACATGAATACCCGTG
CCATGTTCGACAATCACAATTTCATGAAAATCATGATGATGTTCAGGAAAATCCGCCTGCGGGAGCCGGG
GTTCTATCGCCACGGACGCGTTACCAGACGGAAAAAAATCCACACTATGTAATACGGTCATACTGGCCTC
CTGATGTCGTCAACACGGCGAAATAGTAATCACGAGGTCAGGTTCTTACCTTAAATTTTCGACGGAAAAC
CACGTAAAAAACGTCGATTTTTCAAGATACAGCGTGAATTTTCAGGAAATGCGGTGAGCATCACAT
